>Addgene plasmid #29729 | LacZ-5BoxB in pcDNA3.1+ | addgene partial sequence | sequence record 35156 | 29729 with CMV-F
TTAGCGAGCTCTCTGGCTACTAGAGAACCCACTGCTTACTGGCTTATCGAAATTAATACGACTCACTATA
GGGAGACCTAAGCTCGCTTTCTTGCTGTCCAATTTCTATTAAAGGTTCCTTTGTTCCCTAAGTCCAACTA
CTAAACTGGGGATTCCTGGGCCCTGAAGAAGGGCCCCTCGACTAAGTCCAACTACTAAACTGGGCCCTGA
AGAAGGGCCCATATAGGGCCCTGAAGAAGGGCCCTATCGAGGATATTATCTCGACTAAGTCCAACTACTA
AACTGGGCCCTGAAGAAGGGCCCATATAGGGCCCTGAAGAAGGGCCCTATCGAGGATATTATCTCGAGGA
TATTATGAAGGGCGCGACGGCCGCCAGTGTGCTGGAATTCTGCAGATATCACAAGTTTGTACAAAAAAGC
AGGCTTTAAAGGAACCAATTCAGTCGACTGGATCCACTAGTCCAGTGTGGTGGAATTCTGCAGATCGAAA
CGATGATAGATCCCGTCGTTTTACAACGTCGTGACTGGGAAAACCCTGGCGTTACCCAACTTAATCGCCT
TGCAGCACATCCCCCTTTCGCCAGCTGGCGTAATAGCGAAGAGGCCCGCACCGATCGCCCTTCCCAACAG
TTGCGCAGCCTGAATGGCGAATGGCGCTTTGCCTGGTTTCCGGCACCAGAAGCGGTGCCGGAAAGCTGGC
TGGAGTGCGATCTTCCTGAGGCCGATACTGTCGTCGTCCCCTCAAACTGGCAGATGCACGGTTACGATGC
GCCCATCTACACCAACGTGACCTATCCCATTACGGTCAATCCGCCGTTTGTTCCCACGGGAGAATCCGAC
GGGTTGTTACTCGCTCACATTTAATGTTGATGAAAGCTGGCTACAGGAAGGCCAGACGCGAATTATTTTT
