[The description below was written by a language model from this plasmid's Addgene catalogue record.]
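Description:
LacZ-5BoxB in pcDNA3.1+ is a mammalian expression plasmid built on the Invitrogen pcDNA3.1+ backbone (about 5.4 kb), carrying an insert of roughly 3.4 kb cloned between BamHI and XhoI sites, both of which remain intact. It is maintained in E. coli as a high-copy plasmid under ampicillin selection. No feature table accompanies the record, so individual backbone elements are not itemised. However, the listed sequencing primers (CMV forward and BGH reverse) fit the standard pcDNA3.1+ layout, in which the insert sits between the CMV immediate-early promoter and the bovine growth hormone polyadenylation signal. That backbone also normally carries a neomycin resistance cassette for selection in mammalian cells, though the record does not mention it.

The insert combines E. coli lacZ sequence with what the name indicates are five copies of the BoxB element. BoxB is a short RNA hairpin from bacteriophage lambda that is bound with high affinity by the lambda N peptide. An RNA tagged with BoxB repeats can therefore be tethered to any protein fused to lambda N, for example a DNA-binding domain fusion that brings the RNA to a reporter locus. The record does not state the construct's purpose. Given the associated publication on a long noncoding RNA that maintains active chromatin, the lacZ-BoxB transcript most plausibly serves as an unrelated control RNA in tethering experiments, compared against BoxB-tagged versions of the RNA of interest. The record also does not say whether the lacZ portion is intended to be translated into functional beta-galactosidase.
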