Addgene plasmid #29729: LacZ-5BoxB in pcDNA3.1+
Depositing lab: Howard Chang. Depositing organization: Stanford University. Publication: A long noncoding RNA maintains active chromatin to coordinate homeotic gene expression. Wang KC, Yang YW, Liu B, Sanyal A, Corces-Zimmerman R, Chen Y, Lajoie BR, Protacio A, Flynn RA, Gupta RA, Wysocka J, Lei M, Dekker J, Helms JA, Chang HY. Nature. 2011 Apr 7;472(7341):120-4. doi: 10.1038/nature09819. Epub 2011 Mar 20. PubMed 21423168.
Backbone
  Vector backbone: pcDNA3.1+
  Backbone manufacturer: Invitrogen
  Backbone size w/o insert (bp): 5400
  Vector type: Mammalian Expression
Growth in bacteria
  Bacterial resistance: Ampicillin, 100 μg/mL
  Growth temperature: 37°C
  Growth strain: DH5alpha
  Copy number: High Copy
Gene/Insert
  Gene/Insert name: LacZ-5BoxB
  Species: E. coli
  Insert size (bp): 3400
  Cloning method: Restriction Enzyme; 5′ cloning site BamHI (not destroyed); 3′ cloning site XhoI (not destroyed)
  Sequencing primers: 5′ CMV-F; 3′ BGH-rev
Terms and licenses: Academic/Nonprofit Terms; Industry Terms: Not Available to Industry
How to cite: LacZ-5BoxB in pcDNA3.1+ was a gift from Howard Chang (Addgene plasmid # 29729 ; http://n2t.net/addgene:29729 ; RRID:Addgene_29729)
